>Addgene plasmid #40287 | pDDGFP-B | depositor partial sequence | sequence record 51797 | ddGFP-B
TTGGGCTAACAGGAGNNNNNNNNNNTGGGGGGTTCTCATCATCATCATCATCATNNNNNNNCTAGCATGA
CTGGTGGACAGCAAATGGGTCGGGATCTGTACGACGATGACGATAAGGATCCGAGCGGTACCGCCTCCTC
CGAGGACAACAACATGGCCACCATCAAAGAGTTCATGCGCTTCAAGGTGCGCATGGAGGGCTCCATGAAC
GGCCACGAGTTCGAGATCGAGGGCGAGGGCGAGGGCCGCCCCTACGAGGGCACCCAGACCGCCAAGCTGA
AGGTGACCAAGGGCGGCCCCCTGCCCTTTGCCTGGGACATCCTGTCCCCCCAGATCATGTACGGCTCCAA
AGCGTACGTGAGGCACCCCGCCGACATCCCCGATTACAAGAAGCTGCCCTTCCCCGAGGGCTTCAAGTGG
GAGCGCGTGATGAACTTCGAAGACGGCGGTCTGGTGACCGTTACCCAGGACTCCTCCCTGCAGGACGGCA
CGCTGATCTGCAAGGTGAAGATTCGCGGCACCAACTTCCCCCCCGACGGCCCCGTAATGCAGAAGAAGAC
CATGGGCTGGGAGGCCTCCACCGAGATGCTGTACCCCAAGGACGGCGTGCTGAAGGGCCATAGCTATCAG
GCCCTGAAGCTGAAGGACGGCGGCCACTACCTGGTGGAGTTCGAGACCATCTACATGGCCAAGAAGCCCG
TGCAACTGCCCGGCGATTACTGTGTGGACACCAAGCTGGACATCACCTCCCACAACGAGGACTACACCAT
CGTGGAACAGTACGGGCGCTCCGAGGGCCGCCACCGTCTGGGCATGGACGAGCGGTACAAGTAAAANCTT
