>Addgene plasmid #40287 | pDDGFP-B | addgene partial sequence | sequence record 53537 | pBAD-Fwd
TTTTATCGCAACTCTCTACTGTTTCTCCATACCCGTTTTTTGGGCTAACAGGAGGAATTAACCATGGGGG
GTTCTCATCATCATCATCATCATGGTATGGCTAGCATGACTGGTGGACAGCAAATGGGTCGGGATCTGTA
CGACGATGACGATAAGGATCCGAGCGGTACCGCCTCCTCCGAGGACAACAACATGGCCACCATCAAAGAG
TTCATGCGCTTCAAGGTGCGCATGGAGGGCTCCATGAACGGCCACGAGTTCGAGATCGAGGGCGAGGGCG
AGGGCCGCCCCTACGAGGGCACCCAGACCGCCAAGCTGAAGGTGACCAAGGGCGGCCCCCTGCCCTTTGC
CTGGGACATCCTGTCCCCCCAGATCATGTACGGCTCCAAAGCGTACGTGAGGCACCCCGCCGACATCCCC
GATTACAAGAAGCTGCCCTTCCCCGAGGGCTTCAAGTGGGAGCGCGTGATGAACTTCGAAGACGGCGGTC
TGGTGACCGTTACCCAGGACTCCTCCCTGCAGGACGGCACGCTGATCTGCAAGGTGAAGATTCGCGGCAC
CAACTTCCCCCCCGACGGCCCCGTAATGCAGAAGAAGACCATGGGCTGGGAGGCCTCCACCGAGATGCTG
TACCCCAAGGACGGCGTGCTGAAGGGCCATAGCTATCAGGCCCTGAAGCTGAAGGACGGCGGCCACTACC
TGGTGGAGTTCGAGACCATCTACATGGCCAAGAAGCCCGTGCAACTGCCCGGCGATTACTGTGTGGACAC
CAAGCTGGACATCACCTCCCACAACGAGGACTACACCATCGTGGAACAGTACGGGCGCT
