[The description below was written by a language model from this plasmid's Addgene catalogue record.]
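Description:
pDDGFP-B is a bacterial expression plasmid of about 4.8 kb, built on a modified version of the commercial pBAD backbone (roughly 4.1 kb without insert). It is propagated in E. coli under ampicillin selection. The record does not list the origin of replication, the copy number or the promoter. pBAD-family vectors normally drive expression from the arabinose-inducible araBAD promoter under control of AraC, but because the backbone is described only as "modified", the exact regulatory arrangement cannot be confirmed from the fields given.

The payload is a synthetic open reading frame of about 700 bp encoding ddGFP-B, cloned between KpnI and HindIII sites that both remain intact, so the insert can be excised or exchanged. A backbone-encoded polyhistidine tag is fused to the N terminus of the protein, which allows purification by immobilised metal affinity chromatography. The name and the associated publication title identify ddGFP-B as the "B" partner of a dimerization-dependent green fluorescent protein pair. In such systems, fluorescence rises substantially only when the two partner copies associate as a heterodimer, with the B copy generally serving as the non-fluorescent partner that enhances the brightness of the chromophore-bearing A copy.

The construct is suited to producing and purifying recombinant ddGFP-B in bacteria for in vitro characterisation alongside its A partner. It can also serve as a template for subcloning the coding sequence into fusion constructs for biosensors that report protein–protein interactions or proteolytic cleavage. No feature table was supplied, so this description rests on the catalogue fields alone.
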