Addgene plasmid #40287: pDDGFP-B
Depositing lab: Robert Campbell. Depositing organization: University of Alberta. Publication: Dimerization-dependent green and yellow fluorescent proteins. Alford SC, Ding Y, Simmen T, Campbell RE. ACS Synth Biol. 2012 Dec 21;1(12):569-75. doi: 10.1021/sb300050j. Epub 2012 Aug 14. PubMed 23656278.
Backbone
  Vector backbone: pBad-modified
  Backbone manufacturer: Invitrogen
  Backbone size w/o insert (bp): 4100
  Total vector size (bp): 4800
  Vector type: Bacterial Expression
Growth in bacteria
  Bacterial resistance: Ampicillin, 100 μg/mL
  Growth temperature: 37°C
  Growth strain: DH10B
  Copy number: Unknown
Gene/Insert
  Gene/Insert name: ddGFP-B
  Species: Synthetic
  Insert size (bp): 700
  Tag / fusion protein: His (N terminal on backbone)
  Cloning method: Restriction Enzyme; 5′ cloning site KpnI (not destroyed); 3′ cloning site HindIII (not destroyed)
  Sequencing primers: 5′ ATGCCATAGCATTTTTATCC; 3′ GATTTAATCTGTATCAGG
Terms and licenses: Academic/Nonprofit Terms; Industry Terms: Not Available to Industry
How to cite: pDDGFP-B was a gift from Robert Campbell (Addgene plasmid # 40287 ; http://n2t.net/addgene:40287 ; RRID:Addgene_40287)
